Addgene plasmid #26361: pFRT_TO_DESTFLAGHA
Purpose: (Empty Backbone)
Depositing lab: Thomas Tuschl. Depositing organization: Rockefeller University. Publication: mRNA and protein levels of FUS, EWSR1, and TAF15 are upregulated in liposarcoma. Spitzer JI, Ugras S, Runge S, Decarolis P, Antonescu C, Tuschl T, Singer S. Genes Chromosomes Cancer. 2011 May . 50(5):338-47. 10.1002/gcc.20858 PubMed 21344536.
Backbone
  Vector backbone: pcDNA5/FRT/TO
  Backbone manufacturer: Invitrogen
  Backbone size (bp): 5070
  Vector type: Mammalian Expression
  Selectable markers: Hygromycin
Growth in bacteria
  Bacterial resistance: Chloramphenicol and Ampicillin, 25 & 100 μg/mL
  Growth temperature: 37°C
  Growth strain: ccdB Survival
  Growth instructions: ccdB survival
  Copy number: High Copy
Gene/Insert
  Gene/Insert name: None
  Tag / fusion protein: FLAG/HA (N terminal on backbone)
  Cloning method: Restriction Enzyme
  Sequencing primers: 5′ CMV-For; 3′ BGH-Rev
Terms and licenses: Academic/Nonprofit Terms; Industry Terms: Not Available to Industry
How to cite: pFRT_TO_DESTFLAGHA was a gift from Thomas Tuschl (Addgene plasmid # 26361 ; http://n2t.net/addgene:26361 ; RRID:Addgene_26361)
