[The description below was written by a language model from this plasmid's Addgene catalogue record.]
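Description:
pFRT_TO_DESTFLAGHA is an empty mammalian expression backbone derived from Invitrogen's pcDNA5/FRT/TO, carrying no gene of interest. The name, the dual chloramphenicol and ampicillin resistance, and the requirement for a ccdB-tolerant bacterial host all point to a Gateway-style destination cassette. In such cassettes a chloramphenicol resistance gene and the toxic ccdB counter-selection gene are replaced by an open reading frame transferred from an entry clone. However, the record does not list the recombination sites or a feature table, and it gives the cloning method as restriction enzyme, which may simply refer to how the cassette was installed. The plasmid is maintained at high copy in bacteria.

The backbone encodes a FLAG/HA tandem epitope tag positioned N-terminally, so any inserted coding sequence is expressed as a FLAG/HA-tagged fusion suitable for detection or affinity purification. The listed sequencing primers, CMV forward and BGH reverse, are consistent with the parental vector's usual arrangement of a CMV promoter and a BGH polyadenylation signal flanking the cloning region. In pcDNA5/FRT/TO the promoter is normally under tetracycline operator control, giving inducible expression in cells that supply the Tet repressor. An FRT site allows Flp recombinase-mediated integration at a single defined genomic locus in compatible host cell lines. Hygromycin is the recorded mammalian selection marker and is used to recover stable integrants. The construct is therefore suited to generating isogenic, stably transfected cell lines with inducible expression of epitope-tagged proteins, although the record itself does not spell out a specific application beyond its role as an empty backbone.
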