>Addgene plasmid #26361 | pFRT_TO_DESTFLAGHA | addgene partial sequence | sequence record 32526 | 26361 with CMV-F
TCCCTATCAGTGATAGAGATCTCCCTATCAGTGATAGAGATCGTCGACGAGCTCGTTTAGTGAACCGTCA
GATCGCCTGGAGACGCCATCCACGCTGTTTTGACCTCCATAGAAGACACCGGGACCGATCCAGCCTCCGG
ACTCTAGCGTTTAAACTTAAGCTTGGTACCATGGACTACAAGGACGACGATGACAAGTACCCTTATGACG
TGCCCGATTACGCTTTGAACCAGATATCAACAAGTTTGTACAAAAAAGCTGAACGAGAAACGTAAAATGA
TATAAATATCAATATATTAAATTAGATTTTGCATAAAAAACAGACTACATAATACTGTAAAACACAACAT
ATCCAGTCACTATGGCGGCCGCATTAGGCACCCCAGGCTTTACACTTTATGCTTCCGGCTCGTATAATGT
GTGGATTTTGAGTTAGGATCCGTCGAGATTTTCAGGAGCTAAGGAAGCTAAAATGGAGAAAAAAATCACT
GGATATACCACCGTTGATATATCCCAATGGCATCGTAAAGAACATTTTGAGGCATTTCAGTCAGTTGCTC
AATGTACCTATAACCAGACCGTTCAGCTGGATATTACGGCCTTTTTAAAGACCGTAAAGAAAAATAAGCA
CAAGTTTTATCCGGCCTTTATTCACATTCTTGCCCGCCTGATGAATGCTCATCCGGAATTCCGTATGGCA
ATGAAAGACGGTGAGCTGGTGATATGGGATAGTGTTCACCCTTGTTACACCGTTTTCCATGAGCAAACTG
AAACGTTTTCATCGCTCTGGAGTGAATACCACGACGATTTCCGGCAGTTTCTACACATATATTCGCAAGA
TGTGGCGTGTTACGGTGAAAACCTGGCCTATTTCCCTAAAGGGTT
