>Addgene plasmid #26361 | pFRT_TO_DESTFLAGHA | addgene partial sequence | sequence record 66876 | CAT-R 5'-GCAACTGACTGAAATGCCTC-3'
GATGCCATTGGGATATATCAACGGTGGTATATCCAGTGATTTTTTTCTCCATTTTAGCTTCCTTAGCTCC
TGAAAATCTCGACGGATCCTAACTCAAAATCCACACATTATACGAGCCGGAAGCATAAAGTGTAAAGCCT
GGGGTGCCTAATGCGGCCGCCATAGTGACTGGATATGTTGTGTTTTACAGTATTATGTAGTCTGTTTTTT
ATGCAAAATCTAATTTAATATATTGATATTTATATCATTTTACGTTTCTCGTTCAGCTTTTTTGTACAAA
CTTGTTGATATCTGGTTCAAAGCGTAATCGGGCACGTCATAAGGGTACTTGTCATCGTCGTCCTTGTAGT
CCATGGTACCAAGCTTAAGTTTAAACGCTAGAGTCCGGAGGCTGGATCGGTCCCGGTGTCTTCTATGGAG
GTCAAAACAGCGTGGATGGCGTCTCCAGGCGATCTGACGGTTCACTAAACGAGCTCGTCGACGATCTCTA
TCACTGATAGGGAGATCTCTATCACTGATAGGGAGAGCTCTGCTTATATAGACCTCCCACCGTACACGCC
TACCGCCCATTTGCGTCAATGGGGCGGAGTTGTTACGACATTTTGGAAAGTCCCGTTGATTTTGGTGCCA
AAACAAACTCCCATTGACGTCAATGGGGTGGAGACTTGGAAATCCCCGTGAGTCAAACCGCTATCCACGC
CCATTGATGTACTGCCAAAACCGCATCACCATGGTAATAGCGATGACTAATACGTAGATGTACTGCCAAG
TAGGAAAGTCCCATAAGGTCATGTACTGGGCATAATGCCAGGCGGGCCATTTACCGTCATTGACGTCAAT
AGGGGGCGTACTTGGCATATGATACACTTGATGTACTGCCAAGTGGGCAGTTTACCGTAAATACTCCACC
CATTGACGTCAATGGAAAGTCCCTATTGGCGTTACTATGGGAACATACGTCATTATTG
