>Addgene plasmid #26361 | pFRT_TO_DESTFLAGHA | addgene partial sequence | sequence record 66879 | ccdb-Fwd
GGTCTCCGTTATCGGGGAAGAAGTGGCTGATCTCAGCCACCGCGAAAATGACATCAAAAACGCCATTAAC
CTGATGTTCTGGGGAATATAAATGTCAGGCTCCCTTATACACAGCCAGTCTGCAGGTCGACCATAGTGAC
TGGATATGTTGTGTTTTACAGTATTATGTAGTCTGTTTTTTATGCAAAATCTAATTTAATATATTGATAT
TTATATCATTTTACGTTTCTCGTTCAGCTTTCTTGTACAAAGTGGTTGATATCCAGCACAGTGGCGGCCG
CTCAAGTCTAGAGGGCCCGCGGTTCGAAGGTAAGCCTATCCCTAACCCTCTCCTCGGTCTCGATTCTACG
CGTACCTGATCCGCGGCCGCATAGATAACTGATCCAGTGTGCCTCGAGTCTAGAGGGCCCGTTTAAACCC
GCTGATCAGCCTCGACTGTGCCTTCTAGTTGCCAGCCATCTGTTGTTTGCCCCTCCCCCGTGCCTTCCTT
GACCCTGGAAGGTGCCACTCCCACTGTCCTTTCCTAATAAAATGAGGAAATTGCATCGCATTGTCTGAGT
AGGTGTCATTCTATTCTGGGGGGTGGGGTGGGGCAGGACAGCAAGGGGGAGGATTGGGAAGACAATAGCA
GGCATGCTGGGGATGCGGTGGGCTCTATGGCTTCTGAGGCGGAAAGAACCAGCTGGGGCTCTAGGGGGTA
TCCCC
[124 nt withheld, positions 706-829]
C
[91 nt withheld, positions 831-921]
AGGGTGATGGTTCACGTACCTAGAAGTTCCTATTCCGAA
